>Addgene plasmid #49712 | pVRb18_up1700 | depositor full sequence | sequence record 74508 | pVRb18_up1700 sequence 4327 bps
CAGTACAAAATTTTTTAGATGCGTTTGCATCCAGATTGTCTCGGCGGCGGTAATGCCATAAGCAATGTTC
GATGGCGCAGGGATCCTGTCAATTTCCGCGATAGAGGAGGTAAAGATGAGCAAAGGAGAAGAACTTTTCA
CTGGAGTTGTCCCAATTCTTGTTGAATTAGATGGTGATGTTAATGGGCACAAATTTTCTGTCCGTGGAGA
GGGTGAAGGTGATGCTACAAACGGAAAACTCACCCTTAAATTTATTTGCACTACTGGAAAACTACCTGTT
CCGTGGCCAACACTTGTCACTACTCTGACCTATGGTGTTCAATGCTTTTCCCGTTATCCGGATCACATGA
AACGGCATGACTTTTTCAAGAGTGCCATGCCCGAAGGTTATGTACAGGAACGCACTATATCTTTCAAAGA
TGACGGGACCTACAAGACGCGTGCTGAAGTCAAGTTTGAAGGTGATACCCTTGTTAATCGTATCGAGTTA
AAGGGTATTGATTTTAAAGAAGATGGAAACATTCTTGGACACAAACTCGAGTACAACTTTAACTCACACA
ATGTATACATCACGGCAGACAAACAAAAGAATGGAATCAAAGCTAACTTCAAAATTCGCCACAACGTTGA
AGATGGTTCCGTTCAACTAGCAGACCATTATCAACAAAATACTCCAATTGGCGATGGCCCTGTCCTTTTA
CCAGACAACCATTACCTGTCGACACAATCTGTCCTTTCGAAAGATCCCAACGAAAAGCGTGACCACATGG
TCCTTCTTGAGTTTGTAACTGCTGCTGGGATTACACATGGCATGGATGAGCTCTACAAATAATAAATGTC
CAGACCTGCAGGCATGCAAGCCTCTAGAGGCATCAAATAAAACGAAAGGCTCAGTCGAAAGACTGGGCCT
TTCGTTTTATCTGTTGTTTGTCGGTGAACGCTCTCCTGAGTAGGACAAATCCGCCGCCCTAGACCTAGGG
TACGGGTTTTGCTGCCCGCAAACGGGCTGTTCTGGTGTTGCTAGTTTGTTATCAGAATCGCAGATCCGGC
TTCAGGTTTGCCGGCTGAAAGCGCTATTTCTTCCAGAATTGCCATGATTTTTTCCCCACGGGAGGCGTCA
CTGGCTCCCGTGTTGTCGGCAGCTTTGATTCGATAAGCAGCATCGCCTGTTTCAGGCTGTCTATGTGTGA
CTGTTGAGCTGTAACAAGTTGTCTCAGGTGTTCAATTTCATGTTCTAGTTGCTTTGTTTTACTGGTTTCA
CCTGTTCTATTAGGTGTTACATGCTGTTCATCTGTTACATTGTCGATCTGTTCATGGTGAACAGCTTTAA
ATGCACCAAAAACTCGTAAAAGCTCTGATGTATCTATCTTTTTTACACCGTTTTCATCTGTGCATATGGA
CAGTTTTCCCTTTGATATCTAACGGTGAACAGTTGTTCTACTTTTGTTTGTTAGTCTTGATGCTTCACTG
ATAGATACAAGAGCCATAAGAACCTCAGATCCTTCCGTATTTAGCCAGTATGTTCTCTAGTGTGGTTCGT
TGTTTTTGCGTGAGCCATGAGAACGAACCATTGAGATCATGCTTACTTTGCATGTCACTCAAAAATTTTG
CCTCAAAACTGGTGAGCTGAATTTTTGCAGTTAAAGCATCGTGTAGTGTTTTTCTTAGTCCGTTACGTAG
GTAGGAATCTGATGTAATGGTTGTTGGTATTTTGTCACCATTCATTTTTATCTGGTTGTTCTCAAGTTCG
GTTACGAGATCCATTTGTCTATCTAGTTCAACTTGGAAAATCAACGTATCAGTCGGGCGGCCTCGCTTAT
CAACCACCAATTTCATATTGCTGTAAGTGTTTAAATCTTTACTTATTGGTTTCAAAACCCATTGGTTAAG
CCTTTTAAACTCATGGTAGTTATTTTCAAGCATTAACATGAACTTAAATTCATCAAGGCTAATCTCTATA
TTTGCCTTGTGAGTTTTCTTTTGTGTTAGTTCTTTTAATAACCACTCATAAATCCTCATAGAGTATTTGT
TTTCAAAAGACTTAACATGTTCCAGATTATATTTTATGAATTTTTTTAACTGGAAAAGATAAGGCAATAT
CTCTTCACTAAAAACTAATTCTAATTTTTCGCTTGAGAACTTGGCATAGTTTGTCCACTGGAAAATCTCA
AAGCCTTTAACCAAAGGATTCCTGATTTCCACAGTTCTCGTCATCAGCTCTCTGGTTGCTTTAGCTAATA
CACCATAAGCATTTTCCCTACTGATGTTCATCATCTGAGCGTATTGGTTATAAGTGAACGATACCGTCCG
TTCTTTCCTTGTAGGGTTTTCAATCGTGGGGTTGAGTAGTGCCACACAGCATAAAATTAGCTTGGTTTCA
TGCTCCGTTAAGTCATAGCGACTAATCGCTAGTTCATTTGCTTTGAAAACAACTAATTCAGACATACATC
TCAATTGGTCTAGGTGATTTTAATCACTATACCAATTGAGATGGGCTAGTCAATGATAATTACTAGTCCT
TTTCCTTTGAGTTGTGGGTATCTGTAAATTCTGCTAGACCTTTGCTGGAAAACTTGTAAATTCTGCTAGA
CCCTCTGTAAATTCCGCTAGACCTTTGTGTGTTTTTTTTGTTTATATTCAAGTGGTTATAATTTATAGAA
TAAAGAAAGAATAAAAAAAGATAAAAAGAATAGATCCCAGCCCTGTGTATAACTCACTACTTTAGTCAGT
TCCGCAGTATTACAAAAGGATGTCGCAAACGCTGTTTGCTCCTCTACAAAACAGACCTTAAAACCCTAAA
GGCTTAAGTAGCACCCTCGCAAGCTCGGGCAAATCGCTGAATATTCCTTTTGTCTCCGACCATCAGGCAC
CTGAGTCGCTGTCTTTTTCGTGACATTCAGTTCGCTGCGCTCACGGCTCTGGCAGTGAATGGGGGTAAAT
GGCACTACAGGCGCCTTTTATGGATTCATGCAAGGAAACTACCCATAATACAAGAAAAGCCCGTCACGGG
CTTCTCAGGGCGTTTTATGGCGGGTCTGCTATGTGGTGCTATCTGACTTTTTGCTGTTCAGCAGTTCCTG
CCCTCTGATTTTCCAGTCTGACCACTTCGGATTATCCCGTGACAGGTCATTCAGACTGGCTAATGCACCC
AGTAAGGCAGCGGTATCATCAACAGGCTTACCCGTCTTACTGTCCCTAGTGCTTGGATTCTCACCAATAA
AAAACGCCCGGCGGCAACCGAGCGTTCTGAACAAATCCAGATGGAGTTCTGAGGTCATTACTGGATCTAT
CAACAGGAGTCCAAGCGAGCTCTCGAACCCCAGAGTCCCGCTCAGAAGAACTCGTCAAGAAGGCGATAGA
AGGCGATGCGCTGCGAATCGGGAGCGGCGATACCGTAAAGCACGAGGAAGCGGTCAGCCCATTCGCCGCC
AAGCTCTTCAGCAATATCACGGGTAGCCAACGCTATGTCCTGATAGCGGTCCGCCACACCCAGCCGGCCA
CAGTCGATGAATCCAGAAAAGCGGCCATTTTCCACCATGATATTCGGCAAGCAGGCATCGCCATGGGTCA
CGACGAGATCCTCGCCGTCGGGCATGCGCGCCTTGAGCCTGGCGAACAGTTCGGCTGGCGCGAGCCCCTG
ATGCTCTTCGTCCAGATCATCCTGATCGACAAGACCGGCTTCCATCCGAGTACGTGCTCGCTCGATGCGA
TGTTTCGCTTGGTGGTCGAATGGGCAGGTAGCCGGATCAAGCGTATGCAGCCGCCGCATTGCATCAGCCA
TGATGGATACTTTCTCGGCAGGAGCAAGGTGAGATGACAGGAGATCCTGCCCCGGCACTTCGCCCAATAG
CAGCCAGTCCCTTCCCGCTTCAGTGACAACGTCGAGCACAGCTGCGCAAGGAACGCCCGTCGTGGCCAGC
CACGATAGCCGCGCTGCCTCGTCCTGCAGTTCATTCAGGGCACCGGACAGGTCGGTCTTGACAAAAAGAA
CCGGGCGCCCCTGCGCTGACAGCCGGAACACGGCGGCATCAGAGCAGCCGATTGTCTGTTGTGCCCAGTC
ATAGCCGAATAGCCTCTCCACCCAAGCGGCCGGAGAACCTGCGTGCAATCCATCTTGTTCAATCATGCGA
AACGATCCTCATCCTGTCTCTTGATCAGATCTTGATCCCCTGCGCCATCAGATCCTTGGCGGCAAGAAAG
CCATCCAGTTTACTTTGCAGGGCTTCCCAACCTTACCAGAGGGCGCCCCAGCTGGCAATTCCGACGTCTA
AGAAACCATTATTATCATGACATTAACCTATAAAAATAGGCGTATCACGAGGCCCTT
Features (pLannotate 1.2.2; 8 found; start..end, strand, type, name):
    116..829     +  CDS            Superfolder GFP: Superfolder GFP is a basic (constitutively fluorescent) green fluorescent protein published in 2005, derived from Aequorea victoria. It is reported to be a very rapidly-maturing weak dimer.
    843..861     +  misc_feature   MCS (fragment): pUC18/19 multiple cloning site
    874..960     +  terminator     rrnB T1 terminator: Escherichia coli rrnB; transcription terminator T1 from the E. coli rrnB gene
   1495..2445    -  CDS            Rep101: RepA protein needed for replication with the pSC101 origin; rep101
   2493..2715    -  rep_origin     pSC101 ori: low-copy replication origin that requires the Rep101 protein
   3207..3301    -  terminator     lambda t0 terminator: transcription terminator from phage lambda
   3335..4126    -  CDS            neo: KKA2_KLEPN - Also known as kan, nptII. Experimental evidence at protein level: Swiss-Prot protein existence level 1. Resistance to kanamycin, neomycin, paromomycin, ribostamycin, butirosin and gentamicin B. From Klebsiella pneumoniae.
   4158..4277    -  CDS            tnpA (fragment): TN5P_ECOLX - Also known as tnp. Experimental evidence at protein level: Swiss-Prot protein existence level 1. Mediates transposition of transposon Tn5 by a 'cut and paste' mechanism. First, the monomeric transposase binds the 19 bp inverted DNA repeats flanking the transposon. Then, dimerization of the DNA- bound transposase creates a synaptic DNA complex. After nicking of the first DNA strand, excision of the transposon proceeds through a series of intermediates. The transposase then mediates the insertion of the transposon at a new site by strand transfer. The activity of the wild- type tran
