[The description below was written by a language model from this plasmid's Addgene catalogue record and pLannotate feature annotations shown in this document.]
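Description:
pVRb18_up1700 is a 4,327-bp bacterial reporter plasmid built on the pVRb backbone for synthetic biology work in Escherichia coli. It replicates from the low-copy pSC101 origin, which depends on the plasmid-encoded Rep101 (RepA) initiator protein annotated immediately beside it. Selection is by kanamycin through the neo/nptII aminoglycoside phosphotransferase gene. That marker is followed by a lambda t0 terminator. Upstream of it lies a short fragment annotated as Tn5 transposase, most likely residual sequence carried along with the Tn5-derived resistance cassette rather than a functional element.

The payload is a superfolder GFP coding sequence (sfgfp), a rapidly maturing green fluorescent protein derived from Aequorea victoria. According to the catalogue record it is driven by the promoter Pecf18_up1700. The automated annotation does not call this promoter, but the roughly 115 bp upstream of the sfGFP open reading frame is the only place it could sit. A small remnant of a pUC-type multiple cloning site and the E. coli rrnB T1 terminator follow the reporter, insulating its transcript from the rest of the plasmid.

The promoter name and the associated publication, which maps crosstalk among sigma factors, anti-sigma factors and promoters, indicate that this is a promoter-reporter construct. Fluorescence reads out activity of an extracytoplasmic function (ECF) sigma-dependent promoter, presumably the one paired with ECF sigma 18. The sigma factor is not encoded on this plasmid, so it would have to be supplied from another source. Such reporters are used to measure promoter activation and orthogonality when designing sigma-based genetic switches.
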