Addgene plasmid #49712: pVRb18_up1700
Depositing lab: Christopher Voigt. Depositing organization: University of California, San Francisco (UCSF). Publication: Design of orthogonal genetic switches based on a crosstalk map of sigmas, anti-sigmas, and promoters. Rhodius VA, Segall-Shapiro TH, Sharon BD, Ghodasara A, Orlova E, Tabakh H, Burkhardt DH, Clancy K, Peterson TC, Gross CA, Voigt CA. Mol Syst Biol. 2013 Oct 29;9:702. doi: 10.1038/msb.2013.58. PubMed 24169405.
Backbone
  Vector backbone: pVRb
  Vector type: Bacterial Expression, Synthetic Biology
Growth in bacteria
  Bacterial resistance: Kanamycin, 50 μg/mL
  Growth temperature: 37°C
  Growth strain: DH10B
  Copy number: Low Copy
Gene/Insert
  Gene/Insert name: sfgfp
  Species: Synthetic; Aequorea victoria
  Promoter: Pecf18_up1700
  Cloning method: Ligation Independent Cloning
  Sequencing primers: 5′ tggcaattccgacgtctaag; 3′ cgttcaccgacaaacaacag
Terms and licenses: Academic/Nonprofit Terms; Industry Terms: Not Available to Industry
How to cite: pVRb18_up1700 was a gift from Christopher Voigt (Addgene plasmid # 49712 ; http://n2t.net/addgene:49712 ; RRID:Addgene_49712)
