>Addgene plasmid #49712 | pVRb18_up1700 | depositor partial sequence | sequence record 74102 | pECF promoter
CAGTACAAAATTTTTTAGATGCGTTTGCATCCAGATTGTCTCGGCGGCGGTAATGCCATAAGCAATGTTC
GATGGCGCAG
