>Addgene plasmid #49712 | pVRb18_up1700 | depositor partial sequence | sequence record 74103 | pVRb backbone
GGATCCTGTCAATTTCCGCGATAGAGGAGGTAAAGATGAGCAAAGGAGAAGAACTTTTCACTGGAGTTGT
CCCAATTCTTGTTGAATTAGATGGTGATGTTAATGGGCACAAATTTTCTGTCCGTGGAGAGGGTGAAGGT
GATGCTACAAACGGAAAACTCACCCTTAAATTTATTTGCACTACTGGAAAACTACCTGTTCCGTGGCCAA
CACTTGTCACTACTCTGACCTATGGTGTTCAATGCTTTTCCCGTTATCCGGATCACATGAAACGGCATGA
CTTTTTCAAGAGTGCCATGCCCGAAGGTTATGTACAGGAACGCACTATATCTTTCAAAGATGACGGGACC
TACAAGACGCGTGCTGAAGTCAAGTTTGAAGGTGATACCCTTGTTAATCGTATCGAGTTAAAGGGTATTG
ATTTTAAAGAAGATGGAAACATTCTTGGACACAAACTCGAGTACAACTTTAACTCACACAATGTATACAT
CACGGCAGACAAACAAAAGAATGGAATCAAAGCTAACTTCAAAATTCGCCACAACGTTGAAGATGGTTCC
GTTCAACTAGCAGACCATTATCAACAAAATACTCCAATTGGCGATGGCCCTGTCCTTTTACCAGACAACC
ATTACCTGTCGACACAATCTGTCCTTTCGAAAGATCCCAACGAAAAGCGTGACCACATGGTCCTTCTTGA
GTTTGTAACTGCTGCTGGGATTACACATGGCATGGATGAGCTCTACAAATAATAAATGTCCAGACCTGCA
GGCATGCAAGCCTCTAGAGGCATCAAATAAAACGAAAGGCTCAGTCGAAAGACTGGGCCTTTCGTTTTAT
CTGTTGTTTGTCGGTGAACGCTCTCCTGAGTAGGACAAATCCGCCGCCCTAGACCTAGGGTACGGGTTTT
GCTGCCCGCAAACGGGCTGTTCTGGTGTTGCTAGTTTGTTATCAGAATCGCAGATCCGGCTTCAGGTTTG
CCGGCTGAAAGCGCTATTTCTTCCAGAATTGCCATGATTTTTTCCCCACGGGAGGCGTCACTGGCTCCCG
TGTTGTCGGCAGCTTTGATTCGATAAGCAGCATCGCCTGTTTCAGGCTGTCTATGTGTGACTGTTGAGCT
GTAACAAGTTGTCTCAGGTGTTCAATTTCATGTTCTAGTTGCTTTGTTTTACTGGTTTCACCTGTTCTAT
TAGGTGTTACATGCTGTTCATCTGTTACATTGTCGATCTGTTCATGGTGAACAGCTTTAAATGCACCAAA
AACTCGTAAAAGCTCTGATGTATCTATCTTTTTTACACCGTTTTCATCTGTGCATATGGACAGTTTTCCC
TTTGATATCTAACGGTGAACAGTTGTTCTACTTTTGTTTGTTAGTCTTGATGCTTCACTGATAGATACAA
GAGCCATAAGAACCTCAGATCCTTCCGTATTTAGCCAGTATGTTCTCTAGTGTGGTTCGTTGTTTTTGCG
TGAGCCATGAGAACGAACCATTGAGATCATGCTTACTTTGCATGTCACTCAAAAATTTTGCCTCAAAACT
GGTGAGCTGAATTTTTGCAGTTAAAGCATCGTGTAGTGTTTTTCTTAGTCCGTTACGTAGGTAGGAATCT
GATGTAATGGTTGTTGGTATTTTGTCACCATTCATTTTTATCTGGTTGTTCTCAAGTTCGGTTACGAGAT
CCATTTGTCTATCTAGTTCAACTTGGAAAATCAACGTATCAGTCGGGCGGCCTCGCTTATCAACCACCAA
TTTCATATTGCTGTAAGTGTTTAAATCTTTACTTATTGGTTTCAAAACCCATTGGTTAAGCCTTTTAAAC
TCATGGTAGTTATTTTCAAGCATTAACATGAACTTAAATTCATCAAGGCTAATCTCTATATTTGCCTTGT
GAGTTTTCTTTTGTGTTAGTTCTTTTAATAACCACTCATAAATCCTCATAGAGTATTTGTTTTCAAAAGA
CTTAACATGTTCCAGATTATATTTTATGAATTTTTTTAACTGGAAAAGATAAGGCAATATCTCTTCACTA
AAAACTAATTCTAATTTTTCGCTTGAGAACTTGGCATAGTTTGTCCACTGGAAAATCTCAAAGCCTTTAA
CCAAAGGATTCCTGATTTCCACAGTTCTCGTCATCAGCTCTCTGGTTGCTTTAGCTAATACACCATAAGC
ATTTTCCCTACTGATGTTCATCATCTGAGCGTATTGGTTATAAGTGAACGATACCGTCCGTTCTTTCCTT
GTAGGGTTTTCAATCGTGGGGTTGAGTAGTGCCACACAGCATAAAATTAGCTTGGTTTCATGCTCCGTTA
AGTCATAGCGACTAATCGCTAGTTCATTTGCTTTGAAAACAACTAATTCAGACATACATCTCAATTGGTC
TAGGTGATTTTAATCACTATACCAATTGAGATGGGCTAGTCAATGATAATTACTAGTCCTTTTCCTTTGA
GTTGTGGGTATCTGTAAATTCTGCTAGACCTTTGCTGGAAAACTTGTAAATTCTGCTAGACCCTCTGTAA
ATTCCGCTAGACCTTTGTGTGTTTTTTTTGTTTATATTCAAGTGGTTATAATTTATAGAATAAAGAAAGA
ATAAAAAAAGATAAAAAGAATAGATCCCAGCCCTGTGTATAACTCACTACTTTAGTCAGTTCCGCAGTAT
TACAAAAGGATGTCGCAAACGCTGTTTGCTCCTCTACAAAACAGACCTTAAAACCCTAAAGGCTTAAGTA
GCACCCTCGCAAGCTCGGGCAAATCGCTGAATATTCCTTTTGTCTCCGACCATCAGGCACCTGAGTCGCT
GTCTTTTTCGTGACATTCAGTTCGCTGCGCTCACGGCTCTGGCAGTGAATGGGGGTAAATGGCACTACAG
GCGCCTTTTATGGATTCATGCAAGGAAACTACCCATAATACAAGAAAAGCCCGTCACGGGCTTCTCAGGG
CGTTTTATGGCGGGTCTGCTATGTGGTGCTATCTGACTTTTTGCTGTTCAGCAGTTCCTGCCCTCTGATT
TTCCAGTCTGACCACTTCGGATTATCCCGTGACAGGTCATTCAGACTGGCTAATGCACCCAGTAAGGCAG
CGGTATCATCAACAGGCTTACCCGTCTTACTGTCCCTAGTGCTTGGATTCTCACCAATAAAAAACGCCCG
GCGGCAACCGAGCGTTCTGAACAAATCCAGATGGAGTTCTGAGGTCATTACTGGATCTATCAACAGGAGT
CCAAGCGAGCTCTCGAACCCCAGAGTCCCGCTCAGAAGAACTCGTCAAGAAGGCGATAGAAGGCGATGCG
CTGCGAATCGGGAGCGGCGATACCGTAAAGCACGAGGAAGCGGTCAGCCCATTCGCCGCCAAGCTCTTCA
GCAATATCACGGGTAGCCAACGCTATGTCCTGATAGCGGTCCGCCACACCCAGCCGGCCACAGTCGATGA
ATCCAGAAAAGCGGCCATTTTCCACCATGATATTCGGCAAGCAGGCATCGCCATGGGTCACGACGAGATC
CTCGCCGTCGGGCATGCGCGCCTTGAGCCTGGCGAACAGTTCGGCTGGCGCGAGCCCCTGATGCTCTTCG
TCCAGATCATCCTGATCGACAAGACCGGCTTCCATCCGAGTACGTGCTCGCTCGATGCGATGTTTCGCTT
GGTGGTCGAATGGGCAGGTAGCCGGATCAAGCGTATGCAGCCGCCGCATTGCATCAGCCATGATGGATAC
TTTCTCGGCAGGAGCAAGGTGAGATGACAGGAGATCCTGCCCCGGCACTTCGCCCAATAGCAGCCAGTCC
CTTCCCGCTTCAGTGACAACGTCGAGCACAGCTGCGCAAGGAACGCCCGTCGTGGCCAGCCACGATAGCC
GCGCTGCCTCGTCCTGCAGTTCATTCAGGGCACCGGACAGGTCGGTCTTGACAAAAAGAACCGGGCGCCC
CTGCGCTGACAGCCGGAACACGGCGGCATCAGAGCAGCCGATTGTCTGTTGTGCCCAGTCATAGCCGAAT
AGCCTCTCCACCCAAGCGGCCGGAGAACCTGCGTGCAATCCATCTTGTTCAATCATGCGAAACGATCCTC
ATCCTGTCTCTTGATCAGATCTTGATCCCCTGCGCCATCAGATCCTTGGCGGCAAGAAAGCCATCCAGTT
TACTTTGCAGGGCTTCCCAACCTTACCAGAGGGCGCCCCAGCTGGCAATTCCGACGTCTAAGAAACCATT
ATTATCATGACATTAACCTATAAAAATAGGCGTATCACGAGGCCCTT
