>Addgene plasmid #49712 | pVRb18_up1700 | addgene partial sequence | sequence record 77052 | psc101-For 5'-GATCAGATCATGATCCCCTGCGCCATCAGATCC-3'
GGCGGCAAGAAAGCCATCCAGTTTACTTTGCAGGGCTTCCCAACCTTACCAGAGGGCGCCCCAGCTGGCA
ATTCCGACGTCTAAGAAACCATTATTATCATGACATTAACCTATAAAAATAGGCGTATCACGAGGCCCTT
CAGTACAAAATTTTTTAGATGCGTTTGCATCCAGATTGTCTCGGCGGCGGTAATGCCATAAGCAATGTTC
GATGGCGCAGGGATCCTGTCAATTTCCGCGATAGAGGAGGTAAAGATGAGCAAAGGAGAAGAACTTTTCA
CTGGAGTTGTCCCAATTCTTGTTGAATTAGATGGTGATGTTAATGGGCACAAATTTTCTGTCCGTGGAGA
GGGTGAAGGTGATGCTACAAACGGAAAACTCACCCTTAAATTTATTTGCACTACTGGAAAACTACCTGTT
CCGTGGCCAACACTTGTCACTACTCTGACCTATGGTGTTCAATGCTTTTCCCGTTATCCGGATCACATGA
AACGGCATGACTTTTTCAAGAGTGCCATGCCCGAAGGTTATGTACAGGAACGCACTATATCTTTCAAAGA
TGACGGGACCTACAAGACGCGTGCTGAAGTCAAGTTTGAAGGTGATACCCTTGTTAATCGTATCGAGTTA
AAGGGTATTGATTTTAAAGAAGATGGAAACATTCTTGGACACAAACTCGAGTACAACTTTAACTCACACA
ATGTATACATCACGGCAGACAAACAAAAGAATGGAATCAAAGCTAACTTCAAAATTCGCCACAACGTTGA
AGATGGTTCCGTTCAACTAGCAGACCATTATCAACAAAATACTCCAATTGGCGATGGCCCTGTCCTTTTA
CCAGACAACCATTACCTGTCGACACAATCTGTCCTTTCGAAAGATCCCAACGAAAAGCGTGACCACATGG
TCCTTCTTGAGTTTGTAACTGCTGCTGGGATTACACATGGCATGGATGAGCTCTACAAATAATAAATGTC
CAGACCTGCAGGCATGCAAGCCT
